>Addgene plasmid #22223 | FCK-Mac-GFP | depositor full sequence | sequence record 10184 | Author sequence
GTCGACGGATCGGGAGATCTCCCGATCCCCTATGGTGCACTCTCAGTACAATCTGCTCTGATGCCGCATA
GTTAAGCCAGTATCTGCTCCCTGCTTGTGTGTTGGAGGTCGCTGAGTAGTGCGCGAGCAAAATTTAAGCT
ACAACAAGGCAAGGCTTGACCGACAATTGCATGAAGAATCTGCTTAGGGTTAGGCGTTTTGCGCTGCTTC
GCGATGTACGGGCCAGATATACGCGTTGACATTGATTATTGACTAGTTATTAATAGTAATCAATTACGGG
GTCATTAGTTCATAGCCCATATATGGAGTTCCGCGTTACATAACTTACGGTAAATGGCCCGCCTGGCTGA
CCGCCCAACGACCCCCGCCCATTGACGTCAATAATGACGTATGTTCCCATAGTAACGCCAATAGGGACTT
TCCATTGACGTCAATGGGTGGAGTATTTACGGTAAACTGCCCACTTGGCAGTACATCAAGTGTATCATAT
GCCAAGTACGCCCCCTATTGACGTCAATGACGGTAAATGGCCCGCCTGGCATTATGCCCAGTACATGACC
TTATGGGACTTTCCTACTTGGCAGTACATCTACGTATTAGTCATCGCTATTACCATGGTGATGCGGTTTT
GGCAGTACATCAATGGGCGTGGATAGCGGTTTGACTCACGGGGATTTCCAAGTCTCCACCCCATTGACGT
CAATGGGAGTTTGTTTTGGCACCAAAATCAACGGGACTTTCCAAAATGTCGTAACAACTCCGCCCCATTG
ACGCAAATGGGCGGTAGGCGTGTACGGTGGGAGGTCTATATAAGCAGCGCGTTTTGCCTGTACTGGGTCT
CTCTGGTTAGACCAGATCTGAGCCTGGGAGCTCTCTGGCTAACTAGGGAACCCACTGCTTAAGCCTCAAT
AAAGCTTGCCTTGAGTGCTTCAAGTAGTGTGTGCCCGTCTGTTGTGTGACTCTGGTAACTAGAGATCCCT
CAGACCCTTTTAGTCAGTGTGGAAAATCTCTAGCAGTGGCGCCCGAACAGGGACTTGAAAGCGAAAGGGA
AACCAGAGGAGCTCTCTCGACGCAGGACTCGGCTTGCTGAAGCGCGCACGGCAAGAGGCGAGGGGCGGCG
ACTGGTGAGTACGCCAAAAATTTTGACTAGCGGAGGCTAGAAGGAGAGAGATGGGTGCGAGAGCGTCAGT
ATTAAGCGGGGGAGAATTAGATCGCGATGGGAAAAAATTCGGTTAAGGCCAGGGGGAAAGAAAAAATATA
AATTAAAACATATAGTATGGGCAAGCAGGGAGCTAGAACGATTCGCAGTTAATCCTGGCCTGTTAGAAAC
ATCAGAAGGCTGTAGACAAATACTGGGACAGCTACAACCATCCCTTCAGACAGGATCAGAAGAACTTAGA
TCATTATATAATACAGTAGCAACCCTCTATTGTGTGCATCAAAGGATAGAGATAAAAGACACCAAGGAAG
CTTTAGACAAGATAGAGGAAGAGCAAAACAAAAGTAAGACCACCGCACAGCAAGCGGCCGCTGATCTTCA
GACCTGGAGGAGGAGATATGAGGGACAATTGGAGAAGTGAATTATATAAATATAAAGTAGTAAAAATTGA
ACCATTAGGAGTAGCACCCACCAAGGCAAAGAGAAGAGTGGTGCAGAGAGAAAAAAGAGCAGTGGGAATA
GGAGCTTTGTTCCTTGGGTTCTTGGGAGCAGCAGGAAGCACTATGGGCGCAGCGTCAATGACGCTGACGG
TACAGGCCAGACAATTATTGTCTGGTATAGTGCAGCAGCAGAACAATTTGCTGAGGGCTATTGAGGCGCA
ACAGCATCTGTTGCAACTCACAGTCTGGGGCATCAAGCAGCTCCAGGCAAGAATCCTGGCTGTGGAAAGA
TACCTAAAGGATCAACAGCTCCTGGGGATTTGGGGTTGCTCTGGAAAACTCATTTGCACCACTGCTGTGC
CTTGGAATGCTAGTTGGAGTAATAAATCTCTGGAACAGATTTGGAATCACACGACCTGGATGGAGTGGGA
CAGAGAAATTAACAATTACACAAGCTTAATACACTCCTTAATTGAAGAATCGCAAAACCAGCAAGAAAAG
AATGAACAAGAATTATTGGAATTAGATAAATGGGCAAGTTTGTGGAATTGGTTTAACATAACAAATTGGC
TGTGGTATATAAAATTATTCATAATGATAGTAGGAGGCTTGGTAGGTTTAAGAATAGTTTTTGCTGTACT
TTCTATAGTGAATAGAGTTAGGCAGGGATATTCACCATTATCGTTTCAGACCCACCTCCCAACCCCGAGG
GGACCCGACAGGCCCGAAGGAATAGAAGAAGAAGGTGGAGAGAGAGACAGAGACAGATCCATTCGATTAG
TGAACGGATCGGCACTGCGTGCGCCAATTCTGCAGACAAATGGCAGTATTCATCCACAATTTTAAAAGAA
AAGGGGGGATTGGGGGGTACAGTGCAGGGGAAAGAATAGTAGACATAATAGCAACAGACATACAAACTAA
AGAATTACAAAAACAAATTACAAAAATTCAAAATTTTCGGGTTTATTACAGGGACAGCAGAGATCCAGTT
TGGTTAATTAACATTATGGCCTTAGGTCACTTCATCTCCATGGGGTTCTTCTTCTGATTTTCTAGAAAAT
GAGATGGGGGTGCAGAGAGCTTCCTCAGTGACCTGCCCAGGGTCACATCAGAAATGTCAGAGCTAGAACT
TGAACTCAGATTACTAATCTTAAATTCCATGCCTTGGGGGCATGCAAGTACGATATACAGAAGGAGTGAA
CTCATTAGGGCAGATGACCAATGAGTTTAGGAAAGAAGAGTCCAGGGCAGGGTACATCTACACCACCCGC
CCAGCCCTGGGTGAGTCCAGCCACGTTCACCTCATTATAGTTGCCTCTCTCCAGTCCTACCTTGACGGGA
AGCACAAGCAGAAACTGGGACAGGAGCCCCAGGAGACCAAATCTTCATGGTCCCTCTGGGAGGATGGGTG
GGGAGAGCTGTGGCAGAGGCCTCAGGAGGGGCCCTGCTGCTCAGTGGTGACAGATAGGGGTGAGAAAGCA
GACAGAGTCATTCCGTCAGCATTCTGGGTCTGTTTGGTACTTCTTCTCACGCTAAGGTGGCGGTGTGATA
TGCACAATGGCTAAAAAGCAGGGAGAGCTGGAAAGAAACAAGGACAGAGACAGAGGCCAAGTCAACCAGA
CCAATTCCCAGAGGAAGCAAAGAAACCATTACAGAGACTACAAGGGGGAAGGGAAGGAGAGATGAATTAG
CTTCCCCTGTAAACCTTAGAACCCAGCTGTTGCCAGGGCAACGGGGCAATACCTGTCTCTTCAGAGGAGA
TGAAGTTGCCAGGGTAACTACATCCTGTCTTTCTCAAGGACCATCCCAGAATGTGGCACCCACTAGCCGT
TACCATAGCAACTGCCTCTTTGCCCCACTTAATCCCATCCCGTCTGTTAAAAGGGCCCTATAGTTGGAGG
TGGGGGAGGTAGGAAGAGCGATGATCACTTGTGGACTAAGTTTGTTCACATCCCCTTCTCCAACCCCCTC
AGTACATCACCCTGGGAGAACAAGGTCCACTTGCTTCTGGGCCCACACAGTCCTGCAGTATTGTGTATAT
AAGGCCAGGGCAACGGAGGAGCAGGTTTTGAAGTGAAAGGCAGGCAGGTGTTGGGGAGGCAGTTACCGGG
GCAACGGGAACAGGGCGTTTCGGAGGTGGTTGCCATGGGGACCTGGATGCTGACGAAGGCTCGCGAGGCT
GTGAGCAGCCACAGTGCCCTGCTCAGAAGCCCCAAGCTCGTCAATCAAGCTGGTTCTCCATTTGCACTCA
GGAGCACGGGCAGGCGAGTGGCCCCTAGTTCTGGGGGCAGCGGGGGATCCGCCACCATGATCGTGGACCA
GTTCGAGGAGGTGCTGATGAAGACCAGCCAGCTGTTCCCACTGCCAACCGCTACCCAGAGCGCCCAGCCA
ACCCACGTGGCCCCCGTGCCAACCGTGCTGCCCGACACCCCCATCTACGAGACCGTGGGCGACAGCGGCA
GCAAGACCCTGTGGGTGGTGTTCGTGCTGATGCTGATCGCCAGCGCCGCCTTCACCGCCCTGAGCTGGAA
GATCCCCGTGAACAGGAGGCTGTACCACGTGATCACCACCATCATCACCCTGACCGCCGCCCTGAGCTAC
TTCGCTATGGCTACCGGCCACGGAGTGGCCCTGAACAAGATCGTGATCAGGACCCAGCACGACCACGTGC
CCGACACCTACGAGACCGTGTACCGACAGGTGTACTACGCCAGGTACATCGACTGGGCTATCACCACCCC
ACTGCTGCTGCTGGACCTGGGACTGCTGGCTGGAATGAGCGGAGCCCACATCTTCATGGCCATCGTGGCT
GACCTGATCATGGTGCTGACCGGCCTGTTCGCTGCTTTCGGCAGCGAGGGAACCCCACAGAAGTGGGGAT
GGTACACCATCGCCTGCATCGCCTACATCTTCGTGGTGTGGCACCTGGTGCTGAACGGCGGCGCCAACGC
CAGGGTGAAGGGCGAGAAGCTGAGGAGCTTCTTCGTGGCCATCGGAGCTTACACCCTGATCCTGTGGACC
GCTTACCCAATCGTGTGGGGACTGGCTGACGGAGCTAGGAAGATCGGAGTGGACGGAGAGATCATCGCTT
ACGCTGTGCTGGACGTGCTGGCTAAGGGAGTGTTCGGAGCTTGGCTGCTGGTGACCCACGCCAACCTGAG
GGAGAGCGACGTGGAGCTGAACGGCTTCTGGGCCAACGGCCTGAACAGGGAGGGCGCCATCAGGATCGGC
GAGGACGACGGCGCCCGACCGGTAGTAGCAGTGAGCAAGGGCGAGGAGCTGTTCACCGGGGTGGTGCCCA
TCCTGGTCGAGCTGGACGGCGACGTAAACGGCCACAAGTTCAGCGTGTCCGGCGAGGGCGAGGGCGATGC
CACCTACGGCAAGCTGACCCTGAAGTTCATCTGCACCACCGGCAAGCTGCCCGTGCCCTGGCCCACCCTC
GTGACCACCCTGACCTACGGCGTGCAGTGCTTCAGCCGCTACCCCGACCACATGAAGCAGCACGACTTCT
TCAAGTCCGCCATGCCCGAAGGCTACGTCCAGGAGCGCACCATCTTCTTCAAGGACGACGGCAACTACAA
GACCCGCGCCGAGGTGAAGTTCGAGGGCGACACCCTGGTGAACCGCATCGAGCTGAAGGGCATCGACTTC
AAGGAGGACGGCAACATCCTGGGGCACAAGCTGGAGTACAACTACAACAGCCACAACGTCTATATCATGG
CCGACAAGCAGAAGAACGGCATCAAGGTGAACTTCAAGATCCGCCACAACATCGAGGACGGCAGCGTGCA
GCTCGCCGACCACTACCAGCAGAACACCCCCATCGGCGACGGCCCCGTGCTGCTGCCCGACAACCACTAC
CTGAGCACCCAGTCCGCCCTGAGCAAAGACCCCAACGAGAAGCGCGATCACATGGTCCTGCTGGAGTTCG
TGACCGCCGCCGGGATCACTCTCGGCATGGACGAGCTGTACAAGTAAGAATTCGATATCAAGCTTATCGA
TAATCAACCTCTGGATTACAAAATTTGTGAAAGATTGACTGGTATTCTTAACTATGTTGCTCCTTTTACG
CTATGTGGATACGCTGCTTTAATGCCTTTGTATCATGCTATTGCTTCCCGTATGGCTTTCATTTTCTCCT
CCTTGTATAAATCCTGGTTGCTGTCTCTTTATGAGGAGTTGTGGCCCGTTGTCAGGCAACGTGGCGTGGT
GTGCACTGTGTTTGCTGACGCAACCCCCACTGGTTGGGGCATTGCCACCACCTGTCAGCTCCTTTCCGGG
ACTTTCGCTTTCCCCCTCCCTATTGCCACGGCGGAACTCATCGCCGCCTGCCTTGCCCGCTGCTGGACAG
GGGCTCGGCTGTTGGGCACTGACAATTCCGTGGTGTTGTCGGGGAAATCATCGTCCTTTCCTTGGCTGCT
CGCCTGTGTTGCCACCTGGATTCTGCGCGGGACGTCCTTCTGCTACGTCCCTTCGGCCCTCAATCCAGCG
GACCTTCCTTCCCGCGGCCTGCTGCCGGCTCTGCGGCCTCTTCCGCGTCTTCGCCTTCGCCCTCAGACGA
GTCGGATCTCCCTTTGGGCCGCCTCCCCGCATCGATACCGTCGACCTCGAGACCTAGAAAAACATGGAGC
AATCACAAGTAGCAATACAGCAGCTACCAATGCTGATTGTGCCTGGCTAGAAGCACAAGAGGAGGAGGAG
GTGGGTTTTCCAGTCACACCTCAGGTACCTTTAAGACCAATGACTTACAAGGCAGCTGTAGATCTTAGCC
ACTTTTTAAAAGAAAAGGGGGGACTGGAAGGGCTAATTCACTCCCAACGAAGACAAGATATCCTTGATCT
GTGGATCTACCACACACAAGGCTACTTCCCTGATTGGCAGAACTACACACCAGGGCCAGGGATCAGATAT
CCACTGACCTTTGGATGGTGCTACAAGCTAGTACCAGTTGAGCAAGAGAAGGTAGAAGAAGCCAATGAAG
GAGAGAACACCCGCTTGTTACACCCTGTGAGCCTGCATGGGATGGATGACCCGGAGAGAGAAGTATTAGA
GTGGAGGTTTGACAGCCGCCTAGCATTTCATCACATGGCCCGAGAGCTGCATCCGGACTGTACTGGGTCT
CTCTGGTTAGACCAGATCTGAGCCTGGGAGCTCTCTGGCTAACTAGGGAACCCACTGCTTAAGCCTCAAT
AAAGCTTGCCTTGAGTGCTTCAAGTAGTGTGTGCCCGTCTGTTGTGTGACTCTGGTAACTAGAGATCCCT
CAGACCCTTTTAGTCAGTGTGGAAAATCTCTAGCAGGGCCCGTTTAAACCCGCTGATCAGCCTCGACTGT
GCCTTCTAGTTGCCAGCCATCTGTTGTTTGCCCCTCCCCCGTGCCTTCCTTGACCCTGGAAGGTGCCACT
CCCACTGTCCTTTCCTAATAAAATGAGGAAATTGCATCGCATTGTCTGAGTAGGTGTCATTCTATTCTGG
GGGGTGGGGTGGGGCAGGACAGCAAGGGGGAGGATTGGGAAGACAATAGCAGGCATGCTGGGGATGCGGT
GGGCTCTATGGCTTCTGAGGCGGAAAGAACCAGCTGGGGCTCTAGGGGGTATCCCC
[124 nt withheld, positions 7197-7320]
C
[91 nt withheld, positions 7322-7412]
A
[49 nt withheld, positions 7414-7462]
CCTTTGACGTTGGAGTCCACGTTCTTT
[37 nt withheld, positions 7490-7526]
ACCCTATCTCGGTCTATTCTTTTGATTTATAAGGGATTTTGCCGATTTCGGCCTATTGGTTAAAAAATGA
GCTGATTTAACAAAAATTTAACGCGAATTAATTCTGTGGAATGTGTGTCAGTTAGGGTGTGGAAAGTCCC
CAGGCTCCCCAGCAGGCAGAAGTATGCAAAGCATGCATCTCAATTAGTCAGCAACCAGGTGTGGAAAGTC
CCCAGGCTCCCCAGCAGGCAGAAGTATGCAAAGCATGCATCTCAATTAGTCAGCAACCATAGTCCCGCCC
CTAACTCCGCCCATCCCGCCCCTAACTCCGCCCAGTTCCGCCCATTCTCCGCCCCATGGCTGACTAATTT
TTTTTATTTATGCAGAGGCCGAGGCCGCCTCTGCCTCTGAGCTATTCCAGAAGTAGTGAGGAGGCTTTTT
TGGAGGCCTAGGCTTTTGCAAAAAGCTCCCGGGAGCTTGTATATCCATTTTCGGATCTGATCAGCACGTG
TTGACAATTAATCATCGGCATAGTATATCGGCATAGTATAATACGACAAGGTGAGGAACTAAACCATGGC
CAAGTTGACCAGTGCCGTTCCGGTGCTCACCGCGCGCGACGTCGCCGGAGCGGTCGAGTTCTGGACCGAC
CGGCTCGGGTTCTCCCGGGACTTCGTGGAGGACGACTTCGCCGGTGTGGTCCGGGACGACGTGACCCTGT
TCATCAGCGCGGTCCAGGACCAGGTGGTGCCGGACAACACCCTGGCCTGGGTGTGGGTGCGCGGCCTGGA
CGAGCTGTACGCCGAGTGGTCGGAGGTCGTGTCCACGAACTTCCGGGACGCCTCCGGGCCGGCCATGACC
GAGATCGGCGAGCAGCCGTGGGGGCGGGAGTTCGCCCTGCGCGACCCGGCCGGCAACTGCGTGCACTTCG
TGGCCGAGGAGCAGGACTGACACGTGCTACGAGATTTCGATTCCACCGCCGCCTTCTATGAAAGGTTGGG
CTTCGGAATCGTTTTCCGGGACGCCGGCTGGATGATCCTCCAGCGCGGGGATCTCATGCTGGAGTTCTTC
GCCCACCCCAACTTGTTTATTGCAGCTTATAATGGTTACAAATAAAGCAATAGCATCACAAATTTCACAA
ATAAAGCATTTTTTTCACTGCATTCTAGTTGTGGTTTGTCCAAACTCATCAATGTATCTTATCATGTCTG
TATACCGTCGACCTCTAGCTAGAGCTTGGCGTAATCATGGTCATAGCTGTTTCCTGTGTGAAATTGTTAT
CCGCTCACAATTCCACACAACATACGAGCCGGAAGCATAAAGTGTAAAGCCTGGGGTGCCTAATGAGTGA
GCTAACTCACATTAATTGCGTTGCGCTCACTGCCCGCTTTCCAGTCGGGAAACCTGTCGTGCCAGCTGCA
TTAATGAATCGGCCAACGCGCGGGGAGAGGCGGTTTGCGTATTGGGCGCTCTTCCGCTTCCTCGCTCACT
GACTCGCTGCGCTCGGTCGTTCGGCTGCGGCGAGCGGTATCAGCTCACTCAAAGGCGGTAATACGGTTAT
CCACAGAATCAGGGGATAACGCAGGAAAGAACATGTGAGCAAAAGGCCAGCAAAAGGCCAGGAACCGTAA
AAAGGCCGCGTTGCTGGCGTTTTTCCATAGGCTCCGCCCCCCTGACGAGCATCACAAAAATCGACGCTCA
AGTCAGAGGTGGCGAAACCCGACAGGACTATAAAGATACCAGGCGTTTCCCCCTGGAAGCTCCCTCGTGC
GCTCTCCTGTTCCGACCCTGCCGCTTACCGGATACCTGTCCGCCTTTCTCCCTTCGGGAAGCGTGGCGCT
TTCTCATAGCTCACGCTGTAGGTATCTCAGTTCGGTGTAGGTCGTTCGCTCCAAGCTGGGCTGTGTGCAC
GAACCCCCCGTTCAGCCCGACCGCTGCGCCTTATCCGGTAACTATCGTCTTGAGTCCAACCCGGTAAGAC
ACGACTTATCGCCACTGGCAGCAGCCACTGGTAACAGGATTAGCAGAGCGAGGTATGTAGGCGGTGCTAC
AGAGTTCTTGAAGTGGTGGCCTAACTACGGCTACACTAGAAGAACAGTATTTGGTATCTGCGCTCTGCTG
AAGCCAGTTACCTTCGGAAAAAGAGTTGGTAGCTCTTGATCCGGCAAACAAACCACCGCTGGTAGCGGTG
GTTTTTTTGTTTGCAAGCAGCAGATTACGCGCAGAAAAAAAGGATCTCAAGAAGATCCTTTGATCTTTTC
TACGGGGTCTGACGCTCAGTGGAACGAAAACTCACGTTAAGGGATTTTGGTCATGAGATTATCAAAAAGG
ATCTTCACCTAGATCCTTTTAAATTAAAAATGAAGTTTTAAATCAATCTAAAGTATATATGAGTAAACTT
GGTCTGACAGTTACCAATGCTTAATCAGTGAGGCACCTATCTCAGCGATCTGTCTATTTCGTTCATCCAT
AGTTGCCTGACTCCCCGTCGTGTAGATAACTACGATACGGGAGGGCTTACCATCTGGCCCCAGTGCTGCA
ATGATACCGCGAGACCCACGCTCACCGGCTCCAGATTTATCAGCAATAAACCAGCCAGCCGGAAGGGCCG
AGCGCAGAAGTGGTCCTGCAACTTTATCCGCCTCCATCCAGTCTATTAATTGTTGCCGGGAAGCTAGAGT
AAGTAGTTCGCCAGTTAATAGTTTGCGCAACGTTGTTGCCATTGCTACAGGCATCGTGGTGTCACGCTCG
TCGTTTGGTATGGCTTCATTCAGCTCCGGTTCCCAACGATCAAGGCGAGTTACATGATCCCCCATGTTGT
GCAAAAAAGCGGTTAGCTCCTTCGGTCCTCCGATCGTTGTCAGAAGTAAGTTGGCCGCAGTGTTATCACT
CATGGTTATGGCAGCACTGCATAATTCTCTTACTGTCATGCCATCCGTAAGATGCTTTTCTGTGACTGGT
GAGTACTCAACCAAGTCATTCTGAGAATAGTGTATGCGGCGACCGAGTTGCTCTTGCCCGGCGTCAATAC
GGGATAATACCGCGCCACATAGCAGAACTTTAAAAGTGCTCATCATTGGAAAACGTTCTTCGGGGCGAAA
ACTCTCAAGGATCTTACCGCTGTTGAGATCCAGTTCGATGTAACCCACTCGTGCACCCAACTGATCTTCA
GCATCTTTTACTTTCACCAGCGTTTCTGGGTGAGCAAAAACAGGAAGGCAAAATGCCGCAAAAAAGGGAA
TAAGGGCGACACGGAAATGTTGAATACTCATACTCTTCCTTTTTCAATATTATTGAAGCATTTATCAGGG
TTATTGTCTCATGAGCGGATACATATTTGAATGTATTTAGAAAAATAAACAAATAGGGGTTCCGCGCACA
TTTCCCCGAAAAGTGCCACCTGAC
Features (pLannotate 1.2.2; 31 found; start..end, strand, type, name):
     31..83      -  misc_feature   bom (fragment): basis of mobility region from pBR322
    238..617     +  enhancer       CMV enhancer: human cytomegalovirus immediate early enhancer
    618..817     +  promoter       CMV promoter: human cytomegalovirus (CMV) immediate early promoter
    835..1015    +  LTR            5' LTR (truncated): truncated 5' long terminal repeat (LTR) from HIV-1
   1062..1187    +  misc_feature   HIV-1 Ψ: packaging signal of human immunodeficiency virus type 1
   1171..1534    +  CDS            HIV-1 gag (fragment): gag protein from human immunodeficiency virus 1; gag
   1680..1913    +  misc_feature   RRE: The Rev response element (RRE) of HIV-1 allows for Rev-dependent mRNA export from the nucleus to the cytoplasm.
   2290..2390    +  CDS            Rev (fragment): human immunodeficiency virus 1 (HIV-1) Rev protein; rev; enhances nuclear export of unspliced and incompletely spliced viral mRNAs
   2440..2557    +  misc_feature   cPPT/CTS: central polypurine tract and central termination sequence of HIV-1
   2602..3891    +  promoter       CaMKII promoter: promoter for the mouse calcium/calmodulin-dependent kinase II α subunit
   3973..4839    +  CDS            nop-1: NOP1_NEUCR - Experimental evidence at protein level: Swiss-Prot protein existence level 1. Could facilitate a sensory photoresponse. From Neurospora crassa (strain ATCC 24698 / 74-OR23-1A / CBS 708.71 / DSM 1257 / FGSC 987).
   4861..5577    +  CDS            EGFP: the original enhanced GFP (Yang et al., 1996) mammalian codon-optimized
   5578..5602    +  misc_feature   MCS (fragment): pBluescript multiple cloning site
   5602..6190    +  misc_feature   WPRE: woodchuck hepatitis virus posttranscriptional regulatory element
   6127..6708    +  CDS            nef (fragment): NEF_HV1H2 - Experimental evidence at protein level: Swiss-Prot protein existence level 1. Extracellular Nef protein targets CD4(+) T-lymphocytes for apoptosis by interacting with CXCR4 surface receptors. From Human immunodeficiency virus type 1 group M subtype B (isolate HXB2) (HIV-1).
   6715..6895    +  LTR            5' LTR (truncated): truncated 5' long terminal repeat (LTR) from HIV-1
   6927..7151    +  polyA_signal   bGH poly(A) signal: bovine growth hormone polyadenylation signal
   7155..7176    +  promoter       SV40 promoter (fragment): SV40 enhancer and early promoter
   7197..7625    +  rep_origin     f1 ori (sequence partly withheld): f1 bacteriophage origin of replication; arrow indicates direction of (+) strand synthesis
   7639..7968    +  promoter       SV40 promoter: SV40 enhancer and early promoter
   8016..8063    +  promoter       EM7 promoter: synthetic bacterial promoter&nbsp
   8082..8456    +  CDS            BleoR: antibiotic-binding protein; Sh ble from Streptoalloteichus hindustanus; confers resistance to bleomycin, phleomycin, and Zeocin™
   8466..8591    +  CDS            ble (fragment): BLE_KLEPN - Experimental evidence at protein level: Swiss-Prot protein existence level 1. Binding protein with a strong affinity to the bleomycin family of antibiotics. Binds to CL990; an antimitotic-antibiotic compound. From Klebsiella pneumoniae.
   8586..8707    +  polyA_signal   SV40 poly(A) signal: SV40 polyadenylation signal
   8778..8800    -  protein_bind   lac operator (fragment): The lac repressor binds to the lac operator to inhibit transcription in E. coli. This inhibition can be relieved by adding lactose or isopropyl-β-D-thiogalactopyranoside (IPTG). lac repressor encoded by lacI
   8804..8834    -  promoter       lac promoter: promoter for the E. coli lac operon
   8849..8870    -  protein_bind   CAP binding site: CAP binding activates transcription in the presence of cAMP. E. coli catabolite activator protein
   8883..8975    -  CDS            lacI (fragment): lac repressor; lacI; The lac repressor binds to the lac operator to inhibit transcription in E. coli. This inhibition can be relieved by adding lactose or isopropyl-β-D-thiogalactopyranoside (IPTG).
   9158..9746    -  rep_origin     ori: high-copy-number ColE1/pMB1/pBR322/pUC origin of replication
   9917..10777   -  CDS            AmpR: β-lactamase; bla; confers resistance to ampicillin, carbenicillin, and related antibiotics
  10778..10882   -  promoter       AmpR promoter: bla
