[The description below was written by a language model from this plasmid's Addgene catalogue record and pLannotate feature annotations shown in this document.]
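Description:
FCK-Mac-GFP is an HIV-1-based lentiviral transfer plasmid built on the FCK(1.3)GW backbone for neuronal expression of Mac, the light-driven proton pump opsin from the fungus Leptosphaeria maculans, fused at its C terminus to GFP. It is propagated in E. coli through a high-copy ColE1/pUC-type origin with ampicillin selection (AmpR), and the record recommends a recombination-deficient strain because of the repeated LTR sequences. An f1 origin is present, as is an SV40/EM7-driven BleoR cassette that lies outside the LTR-flanked region and could provide Zeocin-type selection.

The viral genome is transcribed from a CMV enhancer/promoter fused to a truncated 5' LTR. It carries the Ψ packaging signal with a partial gag sequence, the RRE for Rev-dependent nuclear export, and the cPPT/CTS. The internal expression cassette uses a roughly 1.3 kb mouse CaMKIIα promoter, commonly chosen to bias expression toward excitatory neurons. This promoter drives the Mac open reading frame, which was cloned between BamHI and EcoRI, followed by EGFP. The automated annotation labels the opsin as the Neurospora nop-1 protein, which reflects homology among fungal opsins rather than a different insert. A WPRE downstream enhances transcript stability and expression, followed by the truncated 3' LTR and a bGH polyadenylation signal.

The plasmid supplies no packaging or envelope functions, so these must be provided in trans to produce virus. The resulting particles are used for optogenetic inhibition: illumination activates Mac to pump protons outward and hyperpolarise transduced neurons, while GFP fluorescence marks the expressing cells.
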