Addgene plasmid #22223: FCK-Mac-GFP
Purpose: Lentiviral expression of Mac-GFP for optogenetic inhibition
Depositing lab: Edward Boyden. Depositing organization: Massachusetts Institute of Technology. Publication: High-performance genetically targetable optical neural silencing by light-driven proton pumps. Chow BY, Han X, Dobry AS, Qian X, Chuong AS, Li M, Henninger MA, Belfort GM, Lin Y, Monahan PE, Boyden ES. Nature. 2010 Jan 7. 463(7277):98-102. 10.1038/nature08652 PubMed 20054397.
Backbone
  Vector backbone: FCK(1.3)GW
  Backbone manufacturer: Pavel Osten
  Backbone size w/o insert (bp): 9227
  Vector type: Mammalian Expression, Lentiviral
Growth in bacteria
  Bacterial resistance: Ampicillin, 100 μg/mL
  Growth temperature: 37°C
  Growth strain: Stbl3
  Growth instructions: Use recombinase-free E. coli (e.g., Invitrogen's Stbl3)
  Copy number: Unknown
Gene/Insert
  Gene/Insert name: Mac (alt names: Mac-GFP; Leptosphaeria maculans opsin; opsin)
  Species: L. maculans
  Insert size (bp): 1683
  Mutation: NO
  Promoter: CaMKII
  Tag / fusion protein: GFP (C terminal on insert)
  Cloning method: Restriction Enzyme; 5′ cloning site BamHI (not destroyed); 3′ cloning site EcoRI (not destroyed)
  Sequencing primers: 5′ atgactgagaccctcccacccgtg actgaaagcgccgt
Terms and licenses: Academic/Nonprofit Terms; Industry Terms: Not Available to Industry
Depositor comments: PLEASE CONTACT ED BOYDEN () FOR DETAILS ON THIS REAGENT AND FURTHER REAGENTS IN THIS LINE.
How to cite: FCK-Mac-GFP was a gift from Edward Boyden (Addgene plasmid # 22223 ; http://n2t.net/addgene:22223 ; RRID:Addgene_22223)
