>Addgene plasmid #22223 | FCK-Mac-GFP | addgene partial sequence | sequence record 28089 | 22223 with FUGW-Fwd
TGGCCTTAGGTCACTTCATCTCCATGGGGTTCTTCTTCTGATTTTCTAGAAAATGAGATGGGGGTGCAGA
GAGCTTCCTCAGTGACCTGCCCAGGGTCACATCAGAAATGTCAGAGCTAGAACTTGAACTCAGATTACTA
ATCTTAAATTCCATGCCTTGGGGGCATGCAAGTACGATATACAGAAGGAGTGAACTCATTAGGGCAGATG
ACCAATGAGTTTAGGAAAGAAGAGTCCAGGGCAGGGTACATCTACACCACCCGCCCAGCCCTGGGTGAGT
CCAGCCACGTTCACCTCATTATAGTTGCCTCTCTCCAGTCCTACCTTGACGGGAAGCACAAGCAGAAACT
GGGACAGGAGCCCCAGGAGACCAAATCTTCATGGTCCCTCTGGGAGGATGGGTGGGGAGAGCTGTGGCAG
AGGCCTCAGGAGGGGCCCTGCTGCTCAGTGGTGACAGATAGGGGTGAGAAAGCAGACAGAGTCATTCCGT
CAGCATTCTGGGTCTGTTTGGTACTTCTTCTCACGCTAAGGTGGCGGTGTGATATGCACAATGGCTAAAA
AGCAGGGAGAGCTGGAAAGAAACAAGGACAGAGACAGAGGCCAAGTCAACCAGACCAATTCCCAGAGGAA
GCAAAGAAACCATTACAGAGACTACAAGGGGGAAGGGAAGGAGAGATGAATTAGCTTCCCCTGTAAACCT
TAGAACCCAGCTGTTGCCAGGGCAACGGGGCAATACCTGTCTCTTCAGAGGAGATGAAGTTGCCAGGGTA
ACTACATCCTGTCTTTCTCAAGGACCATCCCAGAATGTGGCACCCACTAGCCGTTACCATAGCAACTGCC
TCTTTGCCCCACTTAATCCCATCCCGTCTGT
