>Addgene plasmid #22223 | FCK-Mac-GFP | addgene partial sequence | sequence record 28090 | 22223 with EGFP-N
TTGCTCACTGCTACTACCGGTCGGGCGCCGTCGTCCTCGCCGATCCTGATGGCGCCCTCCCTGTTCAGGC
CGTTGGCCCAGAAGCCGTTCAGCTCCACGTCGCTCTCCCTCAGGTTGGCGTGGGTCACCAGCAGCCAAGC
TCCGAACACTCCCTTAGCCAGCACGTCCAGCACAGCGTAAGCGATGATCTCTCCGTCCACTCCGATCTTC
CTAGCTCCGTCAGCCAGTCCCCACACGATTGGGTAAGCGGTCCACAGGATCAGGGTGTAAGCTCCGATGG
CCACGAAGAAGCTCCTCAGCTTCTCGCCCTTCACCCTGGCGTTGGCGCCGCCGTTCAGCACCAGGTGCCA
CACCACGAAGATGTAGGCGATGCAGGCGATGGTGTACCATCCCCACTTCTGTGGGGTTCCCTCGCTGCCG
AAAGCAGCGAACAGGCCGGTCAGCACCATGATCAGGTCAGCCACGATGGCCATGAAGATGTGGGCTCCGC
TCATTCCAGCCAGCAGTCCCAGGTCCAGCAGCAGCAGTGGGGTGGTGATAGCCCAGTCGATGTACCTGGC
GTAGTACACCTGTCGGTACACGGTCTCGTAGGTGTCGGGCACGTGGTCGTGCTGGGTCCTGATCACGATC
TTGTTCAGGGCCACTCCGTGGCCGGTAGCCATAGCGAAGTAGCTCAGGGCGGCGGTCAGGGTGATGATGG
TGGTGATCACGTG
